>Addgene plasmid #229021 | pRDA355_sgCiCh2-2 | addgene full sequence | sequence record 467901 | Addgene NGS Result
TTGAGATCCTTTTTTTCTGCGCGTAATCTGCTGCTTGCAAACAAAAAAACCACCGCTACCAGCGGTGGTT
TGTTTGCCGGATCAAGAGCTACCAACTCTTTTTCCGAAGGTAACTGGCTTCAGCAGAGCGCAGATACCAA
ATACTGTTCTTCTAGTGTAGCCGTAGTTAGGCCACCACTTCAAGAACTCTGTAGCACCGCCTACATACCT
CGCTCTGCTAATCCTGTTACCAGTGGCTGCTGCCAGTGGCGATAAGTCGTGTCTTACCGGGTTGGACTCA
AGACGATAGTTACCGGATAAGGCGCAGCGGTCGGGCTGAACGGGGGGTTCGTGCACACAGCCCAGCTTGG
AGCGAACGACCTACACCGAACTGAGATACCTACAGCGTGAGCTATGAGAAAGCGCCACGCTTCCCGAAGG
GAGAAAGGCGGACAGGTATCCGGTAAGCGGCAGGGTCGGAACAGGAGAGCGCACGAGGGAGCTTCCAGGG
GGAAACGCCTGGTATCTTTATAGTCCTGTCGGGTTTCGCCACCTCTGACTTGAGCGTCGATTTTTGTGAT
GCTCGTCAGGGGGGCGGAGCCTATGGAAAAACGCCAGCAACGCGGCCTTTTTACGGTTCCTGGCCTTTTG
CTGGCCTTTTGCTCACATGTTCTTTCCTGCGTTATCCCCTGATTCTGTGGATAACCGTATTACCGCCTTT
GAGTGAGCTGATACCGCTCGCCGCAGCCGAACGACCGAGCGCAGCGAGTCAGTGAGCGAGGAAGCGGAAG
AGCGCCCAATACGCAAACCGCCTCTCCCCGCGCGTTGGCCGATTCATTAATGCAGCTGGCACGACAGGTT
TCCCGACTGGAAAGCGGGCAGTGAGCGCAACGCAATTAATGTGAGTTAGCTCACTCATTAGGCACCCCAG
GCTTTACACTTTATGCTTCCGGCTCGTATGTTGTGTGGAATTGTGAGCGGATAACAATTTCACACAGGAA
ACAGCTATGACCATGATTACGCCAAGCGCGCAATTAACCCTCACTAAAGGGAACAAAAGCTGGAGCTGCA
AGCTTAATGTAGTCTTATGCAATACTCTTGTAGTCTTGCAACATGGTAACGATGAGTTAGCAACATGCCT
TACAAGGAGAGAAAAAGCACCGTGCATGCCGATTGGTGGAAGTAAGGTGGTACGATCGTGCCTTATTAGG
AAGGCAACAGACGGGTCTGACATGGATTGGACGAACCACTGAATTGCCGCATTGCAGAGATATTGTATTT
AAGTGCCTAGCTCGATACATAAACGGGTCTCTCTGGTTAGACCAGATCTGAGCCTGGGAGCTCTCTGGCT
AACTAGGGAACCCACTGCTTAAGCCTCAATAAAGCTTGCCTTGAGTGCTTCAAGTAGTGTGTGCCCGTCT
GTTGTGTGACTCTGGTAACTAGAGATCCCTCAGACCCTTTTAGTCAGTGTGGAAAATCTCTAGCAGTGGC
GCCCGAACAGGGACTTGAAAGCGAAAGGGAAACCAGAGGAGCTCTCTCGACGCAGGACTCGGCTTGCTGA
AGCGCGCACGGCAAGAGGCGAGGGGCGGCGACTGGTGAGTACGCCAAAAATTTTGACTAGCGGAGGCTAG
AAGGAGAGAGATGGGTGCGAGAGCGTCAGTATTAAGCGGGGGAGAATTAGATCGCGATGGGAAAAAATTC
GGTTAAGGCCAGGGGGAAAGAAAAAATATAAATTAAAACATATAGTATGGGCAAGCAGGGAGCTAGAACG
ATTCGCAGTTAATCCTGGCCTGTTAGAAACATCAGAAGGCTGTAGACAAATACTGGGACAGCTACAACCA
TCCCTTCAGACAGGATCAGAAGAACTTAGATCATTATATAATACAGTAGCAACCCTCTATTGTGTGCATC
AAAGGATAGAGATAAAAGACACCAAGGAAGCTTTAGACAAGATAGAGGAAGAGCAAAACAAAAGTAAGAC
CACCGCACAGCAAGCGGCCGCTGATCTTCAGACCTGGAGGAGGAGATATGAGGGACAATTGGAGAAGTGA
ATTATATAAATATAAAGTAGTAAAAATTGAACCATTAGGAGTAGCACCCACCAAGGCAAAGAGAAGAGTG
GTGCAGAGAGAAAAAAGAGCAGTGGGAATAGGAGCTTTGTTCCTTGGGTTCTTGGGAGCAGCAGGAAGCA
CTATGGGCGCAGCGTCAATGACGCTGACGGTACAGGCCAGACAATTATTGTCTGGTATAGTGCAGCAGCA
GAACAATTTGCTGAGGGCTATTGAGGCGCAACAGCATCTGTTGCAACTCACAGTCTGGGGCATCAAGCAG
CTCCAGGCAAGAATCCTGGCTGTGGAAAGATACCTAAAGGATCAACAGCTCCTGGGGATTTGGGGTTGCT
CTGGAAAACTCATTTGCACCACTGCTGTGCCTTGGAATGCTAGTTGGAGTAATAAATCTCTGGAACAGAT
TTGGAATCACACGACCTGGATGGAGTGGGACAGAGAAATTAACAATTACACAAGCTTAATACACTCCTTA
ATTGAAGAATCGCAAAACCAGCAAGAAAAGAATGAACAAGAATTATTGGAATTAGATAAATGGGCAAGTT
TGTGGAATTGGTTTAACATAACAAATTGGCTGTGGTATATAAAATTATTCATAATGATAGTAGGAGGCTT
GGTAGGTTTAAGAATAGTTTTTGCTGTACTTTCTATAGTGAATAGAGTTAGGCAGGGATATTCACCATTA
TCGTTTCAGACCCACCTCCCAACCCCGAGGGGACCCGGTACCCGAACGCTGACGTCATCAACCCGCTCCA
AGGAATCGCGGGCCCAGTGTCACTAGGCGGGAACACCCAGCGCGCGTGCGCCCTGGCAGGAAGATGGCTG
TGAGGGACAGGGGAGTGGCGCCCTGCAATATTTGCATGTCGCTATGTGTTCTGGGAAATCACCATAAACG
TGAAATCCCTATCAGTGATAGAGACTTATAAGTTCCCTATCAGTGATAGAGACACCGGGTGTGCGTATGA
AGCAGTGGTTTCAGAGCTACAGCAGAAATGCTGTAGCAAGTTGAAATAAGGCTAGTCCGTTATCAACTTG
AAAAAGTGGCACCGAGTCGGTGCTTTTTTGAATTCAAGCTTGGCGTAACTAGATCTTGAGACAAATGGCA
GTATTCATCCACAATTTTAAAAGAAAAGGGGGGATTGGGGGGTACAGTGCAGGGGAAAGAATAGTAGACA
TAATAGCAACAGACATACAAACTAAAGAATTACAAAAACAAATTACAAAAATTCAAAATTTTCGGGTTTA
TTACAGGGACAGCAGAGATCCACTTTGGCGCCGGCTCGAGGGGGCCCGGGTGCAAAGATGGATAAAGTTT
TAAACAGAGAGGAATCTTTGCAGCTAATGGACCTTCTAGGTCTTGAAAGGAGTGGGAATTGGCTCCGGTG
CCCGTCAGTGGGCAGAGCGCACATCGCCCACAGTCCCCGAGAAGTTGGGGGGAGGGGTCGGCAATTGATC
CGGTGCCTAGAGAAGGTGGCGCGGGGTAAACTGGGAAAGTGATGTCGTGTACTGGCTCCGCCTTTTTCCC
GAGGGTGGGGGAGAACCGTATATAAGTGCAGTAGTCGCCGTGAACGTTCTTTTTCGCAACGGGTTTGCCG
CCAGAACACAGGTAAGTGCCGTGTGTGGTTCCCGCGGGCCTGGCCTCTTTACGGGTTATGGCCCTTGCGT
GCCTTGAATTACTTCCACCTGGCTGCAGTACGTGATTCTTGATCCCGAGCTTCGGGTTGGAAGTGGGTGG
GAGAGTTCGAGGCCTTGCGCTTAAGGAGCCCCTTCGCCTCGTGCTTGAGTTGAGGCCTGGCCTGGGCGCT
GGGGCCGCCGCGTGCGAATCTGGTGGCACCTTCGCGCCTGTCTCGCTGCTTTCGATAAGTCTCTAGCCAT
TTAAAATTTTTGATGACCTGCTGCGACGCTTTTTTTCTGGCAAGATAGTCTTGTAAATGCGGGCCAAGAT
CTGCACACTGGTATTTCGGTTTTTGGGGCCGCGGGCGGCGACGGGGCCCGTGCGTCCCAGCGCACATGTT
CGGCGAGGCGGGGCCTGCGAGCGCGGCCACCGAGAATCGGACGGGGGTAGTCTCAAGCTGGCCGGCCTGC
TCTGGTGCCTGGCCTCGCGCCGCCGTGTATCGCCCCGCCCTGGGCGGCAAGGCTGGCCCGGTCGGCACCA
GTTGCGTGAGCGGAAAGATGGCCGCTTCCCGGCCCTGCTGCAGGGAGCTCAAAATGGAGGACGCGGCGCT
CGGGAGAGCGGGCGGGTGAGTCACCCACACAAAGGAAAAGGGCCTTTCCGTCCTCAGCCGTCGCTTCATG
TGACTCCACGGAGTACCGGGCGCCGTCCAGGCACCTCGATTAGTTCTCGAGCTTTTGGAGTACGTCGTCT
TTAGGTTGGGGGGAGGGGTTTTATGCGATGGAGTTTCCCCACACTGAGTGGGTGGAGACTGAAGTTAGGC
CAGCTTGGCACTTGATGTAATTCTCCTTGGAATTTGCCCTTTTTGAGTTTGGATCTTGGTTCATTCTCAA
GCCTCAGACAGTGGTTCAAAGTTTTTTTCTTCCATTTCAGGTGTCGTGACGTACGGCCACCGGTGCCACC
ATGGCTAGATTAGATAAAAGTAAAGTGATTAACAGCGCATTAGAGCTGCTTAATGAGGTCGGAATCGAAG
GTTTAACAACCCGTAAACTCGCCCAGAAGCTAGGTGTAGAGCAGCCTACATTGTATTGGCATGTAAAAAA
TAAGCGGGCTTTGCTCGACGCCTTAGCCATTGAGATGTTAGATAGGCACCATACTCACTTTTGCCCTTTA
GAAGGGGAAAGCTGGCAAGATTTTTTACGTAATAACGCTAAAAGTTTTAGATGTGCTTTACTAAGTCATC
GCGATGGAGCAAAAGTACATTTAGGTACACGGCCTACAGAAAAACAGTATGAAACTCTCGAAAATCAATT
AGCCTTTTTATGCCAACAAGGTTTTTCACTAGAGAATGCATTATATGCACTCAGCGCTGTGGGGCATTTT
ACTTTAGGTTGCGTATTGGAAGATCAAGAGCATCAAGTCGCTAAAGAAGAAAGGGAAACACCTACTACTG
ATAGTATGCCGCCATTATTACGACAAGCTATCGAATTATTTGATCACCAAGGTGCAGAGCCAGCCTTCTT
ATTCGGCCTTGAATTGATCATTTGCGGATTAGAAAAACAACTTAAATGTGAAAGTGGTTCCCCAAAAAAG
AAGAGAAAGGTCGGATCCGGGGCCACCAACTTTTCCCTGCTGAAGCAGGCTGGCGACGTCGAGGAGAACC
CTGGCCCTGGCTCCGCTAGCGGAACCGAGTACAAGCCCACGGTGCGCCTCGCCACCCGCGACGACGTCCC
CAGGGCCGTACGCACCCTCGCCGCCGCGTTCGCCGACTACCCCGCCACGCGCCACACCGTCGATCCGGAC
CGCCACATCGAGCGGGTCACCGAGCTGCAAGAACTCTTCCTCACGCGCGTCGGGCTCGACATCGGCAAGG
TGTGGGTCGCGGACGACGGCGCCGCCGTGGCGGTCTGGACCACGCCGGAGAGCGTCGAAGCGGGGGCGGT
GTTCGCCGAGATCGGCCCGCGCATGGCCGAGTTGAGCGGTTCCCGGCTGGCCGCGCAGCAACAGATGGAA
GGCCTCCTGGCGCCGCACCGGCCCAAGGAGCCCGCGTGGTTCCTGGCCACCGTCGGAGTCTCGCCCGACC
ACCAGGGCAAGGGTCTGGGCAGCGCCGTCGTGCTCCCCGGAGTGGAGGCGGCCGAGCGCGCCGGGGTGCC
CGCCTTCCTGGAGACCTCCGCGCCCCGCAACCTCCCCTTCTACGAGCGGCTCGGCTTCACCGTCACCGCC
GACGTCGAGGTGCCCGAAGGACCGCGCACCTGGTGCATGACCCGCAAGCCCGGTGCCTGAACGCGTTAAG
TCGACAATCAACCTCTGGATTACAAAATTTGTGAAAGATTGACTGGTATTCTTAACTATGTTGCTCCTTT
TACGCTATGTGGATACGCTGCTTTAATGCCTTTGTATCATGCTATTGCTTCCCGTATGGCTTTCATTTTC
TCCTCCTTGTATAAATCCTGGTTGCTGTCTCTTTATGAGGAGTTGTGGCCCGTTGTCAGGCAACGTGGCG
TGGTGTGCACTGTGTTTGCTGACGCAACCCCCACTGGTTGGGGCATTGCCACCACCTGTCAGCTCCTTTC
CGGGACTTTCGCTTTCCCCCTCCCTATTGCCACGGCGGAACTCATCGCCGCCTGCCTTGCCCGCTGCTGG
ACAGGGGCTCGGCTGTTGGGCACTGACAATTCCGTGGTGTTGTCGGGGAAATCATCGTCCTTTCCTTGGC
TGCTCGCCTGTGTTGCCACCTGGATTCTGCGCGGGACGTCCTTCTGCTACGTCCCTTCGGCCCTCAATCC
AGCGGACCTTCCTTCCCGCGGCCTGCTGCCGGCTCTGCGGCCTCTTCCGCGTCTTCGCCTTCGCCCTCAG
ACGAGTCGGATCTCCCTTTGGGCCGCCTCCCCGCGTCGACTTTAAGACCAATGACTTACAAGGCAGCTGT
AGATCTTAGCCACTTTTTAAAAGAAAAGGGGGGACTGGAAGGGCTAATTCACTCCCAACGAAGACAAGAT
CTGCTTTTTGCTTGTACTGGGTCTCTCTGGTTAGACCAGATCTGAGCCTGGGAGCTCTCTGGCTAACTAG
GGAACCCACTGCTTAAGCCTCAATAAAGCTTGCCTTGAGTGCTTCAAGTAGTGTGTGCCCGTCTGTTGTG
TGACTCTGGTAACTAGAGATCCCTCAGACCCTTTTAGTCAGTGTGGAAAATCTCTAGCAGTACGTATAGT
AGTTCATGTCATCTTATTATTCAGTATTTATAACTTGCAAAGAAATGAATATCAGAGAGTGAGAGGAACT
TGTTTATTGCAGCTTATAATGGTTACAAATAAAGCAATAGCATCACAAATTTCACAAATAAAGCATTTTT
TTCACTGCATTCTAGTTGTGGTTTGTCCAAACTCATCAATGTATCTTATCATGTCTGGCTCTAGCTATCC
CGCCCCTAACTCCGCCCATCCCGCCCCTAACTCCGCCCAGTTCCGCCCATTCTCCGCCCCATGGCTGACT
AATTTTTTTTATTTATGCAGAGGCCGAGGCCGCCTCGGCCTCTGAGCTATTCCAGAAGTAGTGAGGAGGC
TTTTTTGGAGGCCTAGGGACGTACCCAATTCGCCCTATAGTGAGTCGTATTACGCGCGCTCACTGGCCGT
CGTTTTACAACGTCGTGACTGGGAAAACCCTGGCGTTACCCAACTTAATCGCCTTGCAGCACATCCCCCT
TTCGCCAGCTGGCGTAATAGCGAAGAGGCCCGCACCGATCGCCCTTCCCAACAGTTGCGCAGCCTGAATG
GCGAATGGG
[124 nt withheld, positions 7430-7553]
C
[91 nt withheld, positions 7555-7645]
A
[49 nt withheld, positions 7647-7695]
CCTTTGACGTTGGAGTCCACGTTCTTT
[37 nt withheld, positions 7723-7759]
ACCCTATCTCGGTCTATTCTTTTGATTTATAAGGGATTTTGCCGATTTCGGCCTATTGGTTAAAAAATGA
GCTGATTTAACAAAAATTTAACGCGAATTTTAACAAAATATTAACGCTTACAATTTAGGTGGCACTTTTC
GGGGAAATGTGCGCGGAACCCCTATTTGTTTATTTTTCTAAATACATTCAAATATGTATCCGCTCATGAG
ACAATAACCCTGATAAATGCTTCAATAATATTGAAAAAGGAAGAGTATGAGTATTCAACATTTCCGTGTC
GCCCTTATTCCCTTTTTTGCGGCATTTTGCCTTCCTGTTTTTGCTCACCCAGAAACGCTGGTGAAAGTAA
AAGATGCTGAAGATCAGTTGGGTGCACGAGTGGGTTACATCGAACTGGATCTCAACAGCGGTAAGATCCT
TGAGAGTTTTCGCCCCGAAGAACGTTTTCCAATGATGAGCACTTTTAAAGTTCTGCTATGTGGCGCGGTA
TTATCCCGTATTGACGCCGGGCAAGAGCAACTCGGTCGCCGCATACACTATTCTCAGAATGACTTGGTTG
AGTACTCACCAGTCACAGAAAAGCATCTTACGGATGGCATGACAGTAAGAGAATTATGCAGTGCTGCCAT
AACCATGAGTGATAACACTGCGGCCAACTTACTTCTGACAACGATCGGAGGACCGAAGGAGCTAACCGCT
TTTTTGCACAACATGGGGGATCATGTAACTCGCCTTGATCGTTGGGAACCGGAGCTGAATGAAGCCATAC
CAAACGACGAGCGTGACACCACGATGCCTGTAGCAATGGCAACAACGTTGCGCAAACTATTAACTGGCGA
ACTACTTACTCTAGCTTCCCGGCAACAATTAATAGACTGGATGGAGGCGGATAAAGTTGCAGGACCACTT
CTGCGCTCGGCCCTTCCGGCTGGCTGGTTTATTGCTGATAAATCTGGAGCCGGTGAGCGTGGGTCTCGCG
GTATCATTGCAGCACTGGGGCCAGATGGTAAGCCCTCCCGTATCGTAGTTATCTACACGACGGGGAGTCA
GGCAACTATGGATGAACGAAATAGACAGATCGCTGAGATAGGTGCCTCACTGATTAAGCATTGGTAACTG
TCAGACCAAGTTTACTCATATATACTTTAGATTGATTTAAAACTTCATTTTTAATTTAAAAGGATCTAGG
TGAAGATCCTTTTTGATAATCTCATGACCAAAATCCCTTAACGTGAGTTTTCGTTCCACTGAGCGTCAGA
CCCCGTAGAAAAGATCAAAGGATCTTC
Features (pLannotate 1.2.2; 31 found; start..end, strand, type, name):
      1..589     +  rep_origin     ori: high-copy-number ColE1/pMB1/pBR322/pUC origin of replication
    772..864     +  CDS            lacI (fragment): lac repressor; lacI; The lac repressor binds to the lac operator to inhibit transcription in E. coli. This inhibition can be relieved by adding lactose or isopropyl-β-D-thiogalactopyranoside (IPTG).
    877..898     +  protein_bind   CAP binding site: CAP binding activates transcription in the presence of cAMP. E. coli catabolite activator protein
    913..943     +  promoter       lac promoter: promoter for the E. coli lac operon
    951..967     +  protein_bind   lac operator: The lac repressor binds to the lac operator to inhibit transcription in E. coli. This inhibition can be relieved by adding lactose or isopropyl-β-D-thiogalactopyranoside (IPTG). lac repressor encoded by lacI
   1012..1030    +  promoter       T3 promoter: promoter for bacteriophage T3 RNA polymerase
   1058..1284    +  promoter       RSV promoter: Rous sarcoma virus enhancer/promoter
   1285..1465    +  LTR            5' LTR (truncated): truncated 5' long terminal repeat (LTR) from HIV-1
   1512..1637    +  misc_feature   HIV-1 Ψ: packaging signal of human immunodeficiency virus type 1
   1621..1984    +  CDS            HIV-1 gag (fragment): gag protein from human immunodeficiency virus 1; gag
   2130..2363    +  misc_feature   RRE: The Rev response element (RRE) of HIV-1 allows for Rev-dependent mRNA export from the nucleus to the cytoplasm.
   2740..2767    +  CDS            Rev (fragment): human immunodeficiency virus 1 (HIV-1) Rev protein; rev; enhances nuclear export of unspliced and incompletely spliced viral mRNAs
   2898..2992    +  promoter       H1-2O2 promoter: doxycycline-inducible variant of the human H1 RNA promoter (Henriksen et al., 2007)
   3044..3103    +  misc_RNA       gRNA scaffold (fragment): guide RNA scaffold for the Streptococcus pyogenes CRISPR/Cas9 system
   3165..3282    +  misc_feature   cPPT/CTS: central polypurine tract and central termination sequence of HIV-1
   3348..3414    +  CDS            small t antigen (fragment): SV40 (simian virus 40) small t antigen
   3440..3651    +  promoter       EF-1α core promoter: core promoter for human elongation factor EF-1α
   3652..4590    +  intron         EF-1α intron A: intron upstream of the start codon of human EF-1α
   4625..5237    +  CDS            TetR (fragment): tetracycline repressor TetR; tetR from transposon Tn10; TetR binds to the tetracycline operator tetO to inhibit transcription. This inhibition can be relieved by adding tetracycline or doxycycline.
   5242..5261    +  CDS            SV40 NLS (fragment): nuclear localization signal of SV40 (simian virus 40) large T antigen
   5344..5940    +  CDS            PuroR (fragment): puromycin N-acetyltransferase; pac from Streptomyces; confers resistance to puromycin
   5956..6544    +  misc_feature   WPRE: woodchuck hepatitis virus posttranscriptional regulatory element
   6595..6614    +  misc_feature   cPPT/CTS (fragment): central polypurine tract and central termination sequence of HIV-1
   6616..6849    +  LTR            3' LTR (ΔU3): self-inactivating 3' long terminal repeat (LTR) from HIV-1
   6927..7048    +  polyA_signal   SV40 poly(A) signal: SV40 polyadenylation signal
   7088..7223    +  rep_origin     SV40 ori: SV40 origin of replication
   7244..7262    -  promoter       T7 promoter: promoter for bacteriophage T7 RNA polymerase
   7270..7425    +  CDS            lacZα (fragment): LacZα fragment of β-galactosidase; lacZ fragment
   7430..7858    +  rep_origin     f1 ori (sequence partly withheld): f1 bacteriophage origin of replication; arrow indicates direction of (+) strand synthesis
   7911..8015    +  promoter       AmpR promoter: bla
   8016..8876    +  CDS            AmpR: β-lactamase; bla; confers resistance to ampicillin, carbenicillin, and related antibiotics
