[The description below was written by a language model from this plasmid's Addgene catalogue record and pLannotate feature annotations shown in this document.]
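Description:
pRDA355_sgCiCh2-2 is a 9,046 bp third-generation, self-inactivating lentiviral CRISPR vector built on the pRDA355 backbone for doxycycline-inducible expression of a single guide RNA in mammalian cells. It is propagated in E. coli through a high-copy ColE1/pUC-type origin with ampicillin resistance (bla). The backbone also carries an f1 origin, an SV40 origin and remnants of a lac/lacZα cloning region. The viral portion consists of an RSV promoter driving a truncated HIV-1 5' LTR, the Ψ packaging signal with a gag fragment, the RRE, a cPPT/CTS, a WPRE and a ΔU3 3' LTR followed by an SV40 polyadenylation signal. Packaging functions are therefore supplied in trans, and the integrated provirus lacks LTR promoter activity.

The payload has two units. An H1-2O2 promoter, a variant of the human H1 Pol III promoter containing tet operators, drives the sgChr2-2 spacer fused to a Streptococcus pyogenes gRNA scaffold. Downstream, the EF-1α core promoter with its intron A expresses TetR carrying an SV40 NLS, followed by a puromycin N-acetyltransferase coding sequence. The element linking these two coding sequences is not annotated. TetR binds the operators and keeps guide transcription off until doxycycline releases it, while puromycin selects transduced cells. No Cas9 or dCas9 is encoded, so the nuclease or repressor must already be present in the target cells.

The guide targets an intergenic region of human chromosome 2. According to the record, it serves as an inducible control sgRNA for CRISPRi experiments, although the stated purpose describes it as one that "cuts" this site. It provides a matched comparison for gene-targeting guides in the same inducible backbone.
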