Addgene plasmid #229021: pRDA355_sgCiCh2-2
Purpose: Expression of a CRISPRi doxycycline inducible control sgRNA that cuts an intergenic region on chromosome 2
Depositing lab: Francisca Vazquez. Depositing organization: Broad Institute. Publication: SKI complex loss renders 9p21.3-deleted or MSI-H cancers dependent on PELO. Borck PC, Boyle I, Jankovic K, Bick N, Foster K, Lau AC, Parker-Burns LI, Lubicki DA, Li T, Borah AA, Lofaso NJ, Das Sharma S, Chan T, Kishen RV, Adeagbo A, Raghavan S, Aquilanti E, Prensner JR, Krill-Burger JM, Golub TR, Campbell CD, Dempster JM, Chan EM, Vazquez F. Nature. 2025 Feb 5. doi: 10.1038/s41586-024-08509-3. PubMed 39910293.
Backbone
  Vector backbone: pRDA355
  Total vector size (bp): 9046
  Vector type: Mammalian Expression, Lentiviral, CRISPR
  Selectable markers: Puromycin
Growth in bacteria
  Bacterial resistance: Ampicillin, 100 μg/mL
  Growth temperature: 30°C
  Growth strain: NEB Stable
  Copy number: High Copy
Gene/Insert
  Gene/Insert name: sgChr2-2
  gRNA/shRNA sequence: GGTGTGCGTATGAAGCAGTG
  Species: H. sapiens (human)
Terms and licenses: Academic/Nonprofit Terms; Industry Terms: Not Available to Industry
How to cite: pRDA355_sgCiCh2-2 was a gift from Francisca Vazquez (Addgene plasmid # 229021 ; http://n2t.net/addgene:229021 ; RRID:Addgene_229021)
